>Addgene plasmid #168673 | pDONR223 HCoV-NL63 NSP7_stop | depositor partial sequence | sequence record 326882 | Inserted CDS with Stop codon
ATGTCCAAACTGACTGATTTGAAGTGTACTAATGTTGTGTTATTGGGTTGTTTGTCTAGTATGAACATTG
CAGCTAATTCTAGTGAATGGGCTTATTGTGTTGATTTACACAATAAGATTAATCTTTGTGATGACCCTGA
AAAAGCTCAAAGTATGTTGTTAGCACTCCTTGCGTTCTTTCTAAGTAAACATAGTGATTTTGGTCTTGAT
GGCCTTATTGATTCTTATTTTGATAATAGTAGCACCCTTCAGTAA
