[The description below was written by a language model from this plasmid's Addgene catalogue record.]
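Description:
pDONR223 HCoV-NL63 NSP7_stop is a Gateway-compatible Entry clone built on the pDONR223 donor backbone and carrying the coding sequence for non-structural protein 7 (NSP7) of human coronavirus NL63. NSP7 is one of the mature products encoded within the viral ORF1ab replicase polyprotein gene, and the insert here is a short open reading frame of 249 bp, introduced by Gateway cloning. The plasmid is maintained in standard E. coli cloning strains under spectinomycin selection. The record does not give its copy number or name the origin of replication, and no feature table is available to confirm individual elements. M13 forward and reverse priming sites flank the insert and are used to sequence across it.

As an Entry vector, the construct is not designed to express the protein itself, and the record lists no promoter, tag or reporter. In Entry clones of this type the ORF normally sits between attL recombination sites, so an LR recombination reaction can move it into any compatible Destination vector, which then supplies the promoter, fusion partners and host-specific elements. The "_stop" suffix suggests that this version retains a stop codon at the end of the ORF. That would make it suited to native or N-terminally tagged expression rather than C-terminal fusions, although the record does not spell this out. The plasmid belongs to a collection of human coronavirus protein-coding sequences assembled as a flexible, multipurpose Gateway resource, allowing viral ORFs to be shuttled into varied expression or assay systems.
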