Addgene plasmid #168673: pDONR223 HCoV-NL63 NSP7_stop
Purpose: Gateway-compatible Entry vector
Depositing lab: Fritz Roth. Depositing organization: Sinai Health System. Publication: A resource of human coronavirus protein-coding sequences in a flexible, multipurpose Gateway Entry clone collection. Weller B, Lin CW, Pogoutse O, Sauer M, Marin-de la Rosa N, Strobel A, Young V, Knapp JJ, Rayhan A, Falter C, Kim DK, Roth FP, Falter-Braun P. G3 (Bethesda). 2023 Jul 5;13(7):jkad105. doi: 10.1093/g3journal/jkad105. PubMed 37267226.
Backbone
  Vector backbone: pDONR223
  Backbone manufacturer: Rual et al, Genome Res. 14:2128-2135, 2004.
  Backbone size w/o insert (bp): 5005
  Vector type: Other
Growth in bacteria
  Bacterial resistance: Spectinomycin, 50 μg/mL
  Growth temperature: 37°C
  Growth strain: DH5alpha
  Copy number: Unknown
Gene/Insert
  Gene/Insert name: NSP7
  Species: Other
  Insert size (bp): 249
  Entrez Gene: ORF1ab (a.k.a. HCNV63gp1)
  Cloning method: Gateway Cloning
  Sequencing primers: 5′ m13-For; 3′ m13-Rev
Resource information
  A portion of this plasmid was derived from a plasmid made by: Falter-Braun Lab
Terms and licenses: Academic/Nonprofit Terms; Industry Terms
How to cite: pDONR223 HCoV-NL63 NSP7_stop was a gift from Fritz Roth (Addgene plasmid # 168673 ; http://n2t.net/addgene:168673 ; RRID:Addgene_168673)
